>Addgene plasmid #73325 | pJK210 | depositor full sequence | sequence record 135033 | pJK210 sequence 6354 bps
TGGCGAATGGG
[124 nt withheld, positions 12-135]
C
[91 nt withheld, positions 137-227]
A
[49 nt withheld, positions 229-277]
CCTTTGACGTTGGAGTCCACGTTCTTT
[37 nt withheld, positions 305-341]
ACCCTATCTCGGTCTATTCTTTTGATTTATAAGGGATTTTGCCGATTTCGGCCTATTGGTTAAAAAATGA
GCTGATTTAACAAAAATTTAACGCGAATTTTAACAAAATATTAACGTTTACAATTTCAGGTGGCACTTTT
CGGGGAAATGTGCGCGGAACCCCTATTTGTTTATTTTTCTAAATACATTCAAATATGTATCCGCTCATGA
ATTAATTCTTAGAAAAACTCATCGAGCATCAAATGAAACTGCAATTTATTCATATCAGGATTATCAATAC
CATATTTTTGAAAAAGCCGTTTCTGTAATGAAGGAGAAAACTCACCGAGGCAGTTCCATAGGATGGCAAG
ATCCTGGTATCGGTCTGCGATTCCGACTCGTCCAACATCAATACAACCTATTAATTTCCCCTCGTCAAAA
ATAAGGTTATCAAGTGAGAAATCACCATGAGTGACGACTGAATCCGGTGAGAATGGCAAAAGTTTATGCA
TTTCTTTCCAGACTTGTTCAACAGGCCAGCCATTACGCTCGTCATCAAAATCACTCGCATCAACCAAACC
GTTATTCATTCGTGATTGCGCCTGAGCGAGACGAAATACGCGATCGCTGTTAAAAGGACAATTACAAACA
GGAATCGAATGCAACCGGCGCAGGAACACTGCCAGCGCATCAACAATATTTTCACCTGAATCAGGATATT
CTTCTAATACCTGGAATGCTGTTTTCCCGGGGATCGCAGTGGTGAGTAACCATGCATCATCAGGAGTACG
GATAAAATGCTTGATGGTCGGAAGAGGCATAAATTCCGTCAGCCAGTTTAGTCTGACCATCTCATCTGTA
ACATCATTGGCAACGCTACCTTTGCCATGTTTCAGAAACAACTCTGGCGCATCGGGCTTCCCATACAATC
GATAGATTGTCGCACCTGATTGCCCGACATTATCGCGAGCCCATTTATACCCATATAAATCAGCATCCAT
GTTGGAATTTAATCGCGGCCTAGAGCAAGACGTTTCCCGTTGAATATGGCTCATAACACCCCTTGTATTA
CTGTTTATGTAAGCAGACAGTTTTATTGTTCATGACCAAAATCCCTTAACGTGAGTTTTCGTTCCACTGA
GCGTCAGACCCCGTAGAAAAGATCAAAGGATCTTCTTGAGATCCTTTTTTTCTGCGCGTAATCTGCTGCT
TGCAAACAAAAAAACCACCGCTACCAGCGGTGGTTTGTTTGCCGGATCAAGAGCTACCAACTCTTTTTCC
GAAGGTAACTGGCTTCAGCAGAGCGCAGATACCAAATACTGTCCTTCTAGTGTAGCCGTAGTTAGGCCAC
CACTTCAAGAACTCTGTAGCACCGCCTACATACCTCGCTCTGCTAATCCTGTTACCAGTGGCTGCTGCCA
GTGGCGATAAGTCGTGTCTTACCGGGTTGGACTCAAGACGATAGTTACCGGATAAGGCGCAGCGGTCGGG
CTGAACGGGGGGTTCGTGCACACAGCCCAGCTTGGAGCGAACGACCTACACCGAACTGAGATACCTACAG
CGTGAGCTATGAGAAAGCGCCACGCTTCCCGAAGGGAGAAAGGCGGACAGGTATCCGGTAAGCGGCAGGG
TCGGAACAGGAGAGCGCACGAGGGAGCTTCCAGGGGGAAACGCCTGGTATCTTTATAGTCCTGTCGGGTT
TCGCCACCTCTGACTTGAGCGTCGATTTTTGTGATGCTCGTCAGGGGGGCGGAGCCTATGGAAAAACGCC
AGCAACGCGGCCTTTTTACGGTTCCTGGCCTTTTGCTGGCCTTTTGCTCACATGTTCTTTCCTGCGTTAT
CCCCTGATTCTGTGGATAACCGTATTACCGCCTTTGAGTGAGCTGATACCGCTCGCCGCAGCCGAACGAC
CGAGCGCAGCGAGTCAGTGAGCGAGGAAGCGGAAGAGCGCCTGATGCGGTATTTTCTCCTTACGCATCTG
TGCGGTATTTCACACCGCATATATGGTGCACTCTCAGTACAATCTGCTCTGATGCCGCATAGTTAAGCCA
GTATACACTCCGCTATCGCTACGTGACTGGGTCATGGCTGCGCCCCGACACCCGCCAACACCCGCTGACG
CGCCCTGACGGGCTTGTCTGCTCCCGGCATCCGCTTACAGACAAGCTGTGACCGTCTCCGGGAGCTGCAT
GTGTCAGAGGTTTTCACCGTCATCACCGAAACGCGCGAGGCAGCTGCGGTAAAGCTCATCAGCGTGGTCG
TGAAGCGATTCACAGATGTCTGCCTGTTCATCCGCGTCCAGCTCGTTGAGTTTCTCCAGAAGCGTTAATG
TCTGGCTTCTGATAAAGCGGGCCATGTTAAGGGCGGTTTTTTCCTGTTTGGTCACTGATGCCTCCGTGTA
AGGGGGATTTCTGTTCATGGGGGTAATGATACCGATGAAACGAGAGAGGATGCTCACGATACGGGTTACT
GATGATGAACATGCCCGGTTACTGGAACGTTGTGAGGGTAAACAACTGGCGGTATGGATGCGGCGGGACC
AGAGAAAAATCACTCAGGGTCAATGCCAGCGCTTCGTTAATACAGATGTAGGTGTTCCACAGGGTAGCCA
GCAGCATCCTGCGATGCAGATCCGGAACATAATGGTGCAGGGCGCTGACTTCCGCGTTTCCAGACTTTAC
GAAACACGGAAACCGAAGACCATTCATGTTGTTGCTCAGGTCGCAGACGTTTTGCAGCAGCAGTCGCTTC
ACGTTCGCTCGCGTATCGGTGATTCATTCTGCTAACCAGTAAGGCAACCCCGCCAGCCTAGCCGGGTCCT
CAACGACAGGAGCACGATCATGCGCACCCGTGGGGCCGCCATGCCGGCGATAATGGCCTGCTTCTCGCCG
AAACGTTTGGTGGCGGGACCAGTGACGAAGGCTTGAGCGAGGGCGTGCAAGATTCCGAATACCGCAAGCG
ACAGGCCGATCATCGTCGCGCTCCAGCGAAAGCGGTCCTCGCCGAAAATGACCCAGAGCGCTGCCGGCAC
CTGTCCTACGAGTTGCATGATAAAGAAGACAGTCATAAGTGCGGCGACGATAGTCATGCCCCGCGCCCAC
CGGAAGGAGCTGACTGGGTTGAAGGCTCTCAAGGGCATCGGTCGAGATCCCGGTGCCTAATGAGTGAGCT
AACTTACATTAATTGCGTTGCGCTCACTGCCCGCTTTCCAGTCGGGAAACCTGTCGTGCCAGCTGCATTA
ATGAATCGGCCAACGCGCGGGGAGAGGCGGTTTGCGTATTGGGCGCCAGGGTGGTTTTTCTTTTCACCAG
TGAGACGGGCAACAGCTGATTGCCCTTCACCGCCTGGCCCTGAGAGAGTTGCAGCAAGCGGTCCACGCTG
GTTTGCCCCAGCAGGCGAAAATCCTGTTTGATGGTGGTTAACGGCGGGATATAACATGAGCTGTCTTCGG
TATCGTCGTATCCCACTACCGAGATATCCGCACCAACGCGCAGCCCGGACTCGGTAATGGCGCGCATTGC
GCCCAGCGCCATCTGATCGTTGGCAACCAGCATCGCAGTGGGAACGATGCCCTCATTCAGCATTTGCATG
GTTTGTTGAAAACCGGACATGGCACTCCAGTCGCCTTCCCGTTCCGCTATCGGCTGAATTTGATTGCGAG
TGAGATATTTATGCCAGCCAGCCAGACGCAGACGCGCCGAGACAGAACTTAATGGGCCCGCTAACAGCGC
GATTTGCTGGTGACCCAATGCGACCAGATGCTCCACGCCCAGTCGCGTACCGTCTTCATGGGAGAAAATA
ATACTGTTGATGGGTGTCTGGTCAGAGACATCAAGAAATAACGCCGGAACATTAGTGCAGGCAGCTTCCA
CAGCAATGGCATCCTGGTCATCCAGCGGATAGTTAATGATCAGCCCACTGACGCGTTGCGCGAGAAGATT
GTGCACCGCCGCTTTACAGGCTTCGACGCCGCTTCGTTCTACCATCGACACCACCACGCTGGCACCCAGT
TGATCGGCGCGAGATTTAATCGCCGCGACAATTTGCGACGGCGCGTGCAGGGCCAGACTGGAGGTGGCAA
CGCCAATCAGCAACGACTGTTTGCCCGCCAGTTGTTGTGCCACGCGGTTGGGAATGTAATTCAGCTCCGC
CATCGCCGCTTCCACTTTTTCCCGCGTTTTCGCAGAAACGTGGCTGGCCTGGTTCACCACGCGGGAAACG
GTCTGATAAGAGACACCGGCATACTCTGCGACATCGTATAACGTTACTGGTTTCACATTCACCACCCTGA
ATTGACTCTCTTCCGGGCGCTATCATGCCATACCGCGAAAGGTTTTGCGCCATTCGATGGTGTCCGGGAT
CTCGACGCTCTCCCTTATGCGACTCCTGCATTAGGAAGCAGCCCAGTAGTAGGTTGAGGCCGTTGAGCAC
CGCCGCCGCAAGGAATGGTGCATGCAAGGAGATGGCGCCCAACAGTCCCCCGGCCACGGGGCCTGCCACC
ATACCCACGCCGAAACAAGCGCTCATGAGCCCGAAGTGGCGAGCCCGATCTTCCCCATCGGTGATGTCGG
CGATATAGGCGCCAGCAACCGCACCTGTGGCGCCGGTGATGCCGGCCACGATGCGTCCGGCGTAGAGGAT
CGAGATCTCGATCCCGCGAAATTAATACGACTCACTATAGGGGAATTGTGAGCGGATAACAATTCCCCTC
TAGAAATAATTTTGTTTAACTTTAAGAAGGAGATATACATATGAAAATTCTCGTCATCGGCGCAGGCCCC
GCAGGACTGCTCTTTGCCAGTCAAATGAAACAGGCCCAGCCCGGCTGGGATATCAGCATTACGGAAAAAA
ACACCCCGGAAGAAGTGCTGGGCTGGGGCGTGGTGCTGCCGGGGCGGCCGCCGCGCCATCCCGCCAATCC
GCTCTCCTACCTGGAGCAGTCTGAACGGCTCAATCCGCAGTTCCTGGAAGAATTCAAGCTCGTGCATCAC
GACCAGCCCAACCTGATGAGCACCGGCGTTACCCTGTGCGGCGTCGGACGCCAGGCCCTGGTGCAGGCAC
TGCGCGCCAAGTGCGTGGCGGCCGGCATCGCCATCCGTTACGAAACGCCGCCGGCGGACAAGGCGCAGCT
GGAAGCCGAGTACGACCTGGTGGTGGTATCGAATGGCGTCAATTACAAATCGCTGGAGTTGCCGCCAGCA
CTGGCGCCACACATCGATTTCGGCCGCAACAAATACATCTGGTACGGCACCACCCAGCTGTTCGACCAGA
TGAACCTGGTGTTCCGCAGCAATGAGCACGGCATATTCATCGGCCATGCCTACAAATACTCGGACACGAT
GAGCACCTTTATCGTCGAATGCAGCGAAGAGACGTACGCCAGGGCCGGGCTGGAGGCGCTGTCCGAGCGC
GATGCCGCCGCGTACATCGCCAAAACGTTCAAGGCCGAACTCGGTGAGCATGGACTGCAGAGCCAACCGG
GCCAGGGCTGGCGCAACTTCATGACCCTCAGCCACGACCAGGCCTGCGACGGCAAGTTCGTCCTGCTCGG
CGATGCGCTGCAATCGGGGCATTTTTCCATCGGCCATGGCACCACCATGGCGGTGGTGGTCGCCCTGCTG
TTGGTCAAAATCCTCAATACCGAAGACGGCAAGGCCGCCGCACTGGACAGTTTCAATGCGCGTGCCGTGC
CCCTGGTGCAATTGTTCAAGGAGCACGCCAACAACAGCCGCCTGTGGTTTGAAAGCGTGGGCGAACGTAT
CGAACTGAGCAATGAAGAGCTGACCGCCAGCTTCGACGCCCGCCGCAAGGACTTGCCGTCGCTACAAGAA
GCGCTGATGGCCAGCCTCGGCTACGCGCTGGGCCGCTAAGCTCGAGCACCACCACCACCACCACTGAGAT
CCGGCTGCTAACAAAGCCCGAAAGGAAGCTGAGTTGGCTGCTGCCACCGCTGAGCAATAACTAGCATAAC
CCCTTGGGGCCTCTAAACGGGTCTTGAGGGGTTTTTTGCTGAAAGGAGGAACTATATCCGGAT
Features (pLannotate 1.2.2; 19 found; start..end, strand, type, name):
     12..467     +  rep_origin     f1 ori (sequence partly withheld): f1 bacteriophage origin of replication; arrow indicates direction of (+) strand synthesis
    494..551     +  promoter       AmpR promoter (fragment): bla
    560..1375    -  CDS            KanR: aminoglycoside phosphotransferase; aph(3')-Ia; confers resistance to kanamycin in bacteria or G418 (Geneticin®) in eukaryotes
   1497..2085    +  rep_origin     ori: high-copy-number ColE1/pMB1/pBR322/pUC origin of replication
   2271..2413    -  misc_feature   bom: basis of mobility region from pBR322
   2515..2706    -  CDS            rop: Rop protein, which maintains plasmids at low copy number; rop
   2723..3103    +  CDS            YPB1_ECOLX: Protein predicted: Swiss-Prot protein existence level 4. From Escherichia coli.
   3175..3466    -  CDS            TcR (fragment): tetracycline efflux protein; tet; confers resistance to tetracycline
   3481..3502    -  protein_bind   CAP binding site: CAP binding activates transcription in the presence of cAMP. E. coli catabolite activator protein
   3515..4597    -  CDS            lacI: lac repressor; lacI; The lac repressor binds to the lac operator to inhibit transcription in E. coli. This inhibition can be relieved by adding lactose or isopropyl-β-D-thiogalactopyranoside (IPTG).
   4598..4675    -  promoter       lacI promoter: lacI
   4683..4962    -  CDS            TcR (fragment): tetracycline efflux protein; tet; confers resistance to tetracycline
   4984..5002    +  promoter       T7 promoter: promoter for bacteriophage T7 RNA polymerase
   5003..5027    +  protein_bind   lac operator: The lac repressor binds to the lac operator to inhibit transcription in E. coli. This inhibition can be relieved by adding lactose or isopropyl-β-D-thiogalactopyranoside (IPTG). lac repressor encoded by lacI
   5042..5064    +  RBS            RBS: efficient ribosome binding site from bacteriophage T7 gene 10 (Olins and Rangwala, 1989)
   5072..6187    +  CDS            vioD: VIOD_CHRVO - Experimental evidence at protein level: Swiss-Prot protein existence level 1. Catalyzes the oxygenation of the 6-position of protodeoxyviolaceinate to form proviolacein. From Chromobacterium violaceum (strain ATCC 12472 / DSM 30191 / JCM 1249 / NBRC 12614 / NCIMB 9131 / NCTC 9757).
   6198..6215    +  CDS            9xHis (fragment): 9xHis affinity tag
   6225..6274    +  CDS            SET1 (fragment): solubility-enhancement tag derived from T7 phage gene 10B
   6282..6329    +  terminator     T7 terminator: transcription terminator for bacteriophage T7 RNA polymerase
