[The description below was written by a language model from this plasmid's Addgene catalogue record and pLannotate feature annotations shown in this document.]
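Description:
pJK210 is a bacterial expression plasmid built on the pET24a backbone for producing VioD, a violacein biosynthesis protein from Janthinobacterium lividum, in Escherichia coli. The 6,354 bp plasmid is selected with kanamycin through an aph(3')-Ia aminoglycoside phosphotransferase gene. It replicates from a ColE1/pBR322-type origin accompanied by the bom mobility region and the rop gene, which moderates copy number; the record itself lists copy number as unknown. An f1 phage origin is also present, allowing single-stranded DNA production with helper phage. Short annotated fragments of the tetracycline resistance gene, an AmpR promoter fragment and a predicted E. coli ORF appear to be backbone remnants rather than functional elements.

The vioD coding sequence was inserted between the NdeI and XhoI sites, both retained, placing it downstream of the T7 promoter, a lac operator and the strong T7 gene 10 ribosome binding site, with the T7 terminator closing the unit. The plasmid-borne lacI gene supplies lac repressor, so transcription is held off until IPTG or lactose is added in a host that provides T7 RNA polymerase. The automated annotation identified the insert by similarity to the Chromobacterium violaceum VioD homologue, an enzyme that oxygenates protodeoxyviolaceinate to form proviolacein, whereas the catalogue entry gives the source as J. lividum. A short histidine-tag segment is annotated just after the XhoI side of the insert, consistent with the C-terminal His tag of pET24a, but the record does not state whether the insert's stop codon is absent and the tag therefore fused to the protein. The construct is intended for recombinant overproduction of VioD, for example for purification and biochemical study.
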