Addgene plasmid #73325: pJK210
Purpose: Produces Janthinobacterium lividum violacein biosynthesis protein VioD
Depositing lab: T. J. Kappock. Depositing organization: Washington University in Saint Louis.
Backbone
  Vector backbone: pET24a
  Backbone size w/o insert (bp): 5310
  Total vector size (bp): 6354
  Vector type: Bacterial Expression
Growth in bacteria
  Bacterial resistance: Kanamycin, 50 μg/mL
  Growth temperature: 37°C
  Growth strain: DH5alpha
  Copy number: Unknown
Gene/Insert
  Gene/Insert name: violacein biosynthesis protein VioD (alt names: vioD; probable tryptophan hydroxylase VioD)
  Species: Janthinobacterium lividum
  GenBank ID: AAZ39194.1
  Promoter: T7
  Cloning method: Restriction Enzyme; 5′ cloning site NdeI (not destroyed); 3′ cloning site XhoI (not destroyed)
  Sequencing primers: 5′ T7 promoter; 3′ T7 terminator
Terms and licenses: Academic/Nonprofit Terms; Industry Terms: Not Available to Industry
How to cite: pJK210 was a gift from T. J. Kappock (Addgene plasmid # 73325 ; http://n2t.net/addgene:73325 ; RRID:Addgene_73325)
