>Addgene plasmid #73325 | pJK210 | addgene partial sequence | sequence record 138188 | T7 5'-TAATACGACTCACTATAGGG-3'
TTTTGTTTAACTTTAAGAAGGAGATATACATATGAAAATTCTCGTCATCGGCGCAGGCCCCGCAGGACTG
CTCTTTGCCAGTCAAATGAAACAGGCCCAGCCCGGCTGGGATATCAGCATTACGGAAAAAAACACCCCGG
AAGAAGTGCTGGGCTGGGGCGTGGTGCTGCCGGGGCGGCCGCCGCGCCATCCCGCCAATCCGCTCTCCTA
CCTGGAGCAGTCTGAACGGCTCAATCCGCAGTTCCTGGAAGAATTCAAGCTCGTGCATCACGACCAGCCC
AACCTGATGAGCACCGGCGTTACCCTGTGCGGCGTCGGACGCCAGGCCCTGGTGCAGGCACTGCGCGCCA
AGTGCGTGGCGGCCGGCATCGCCATCCGTTACGAAACGCCGCCGGCGGACAAGGCGCAGCTGGAAGCCGA
GTACGACCTGGTGGTGGTATCGAATGGCGTCAATTACAAATCGCTGGAGTTGCCGCCAGCACTGGCGCCA
CACATCGATTTCGGCCGCAACAAATACATCTGGTACGGCACCACCCAGCTGTTCGACCAGATGAACCTGG
TGTTCCGCAGCAATGAGCACGGCATATTCATCGGCCATGCCTACAAATACTCGGACACGATGAGCACCTT
TATCGTCGAATGCAGCGAAGAGACGTACGCCAGGGCCGGGCTGGAGGCGCTGTCCGAGCGCGATGCCGCC
GCGTACATCGCCAAAACGTTCAAGGCCGAACTCGGTGAGCATGGACTGCAGAGCCAACCGGGCCAGGGCT
GGCGCAACTTCATGACCCTCAGCCACGACCAGGCCTGCGACGGCAAGTTCGTCCTGCTCGGCGATGCGCT
GCAATCGGGGCATTTTTCCATCGGCCATGGCACCACCATGGCGGTGGTGGTCGCCCTGCTGTTGGTCAAA
ATCCTCAATACCGAAGACGGCAAGGCCGCCGCACTGGACAGTTTCAATGCGCGTGCCGTGCCCCTGGTGC
AATTGTTCAAGGAGCACGCCAACAACAGCCGCCTGTGGTTTGAAAGCGTGGGCGAACGTATCGA
