>Addgene plasmid #73325 | pJK210 | addgene partial sequence | sequence record 138189 | T7term 5'-GCTAGTTATTGCTCAGCGG-3'
TTTCGGGCTTTGTTAGCAGCCGGATCTCAGTGGTGGTGGTGGTGGTGCTCGAGCTTAGCGGCCCAGCGCG
TAGCCGAGGCTGGCCATCAGCGCTTCTTGTAGCGACGGCAAGTCCTTGCGGCGGGCGTCGAAGCTGGCGG
TCAGCTCTTCATTGCTCAGTTCGATACGTTCGCCCACGCTTTCAAACCACAGGCGGCTGTTGTTGGCGTG
CTCCTTGAACAATTGCACCAGGGGCACGGCACGCGCATTGAAACTGTCCAGTGCGGCGGCCTTGCCGTCT
TCGGTATTGAGGATTTTGACCAACAGCAGGGCGACCACCACCGCCATGGTGGTGCCATGGCCGATGGAAA
AATGCCCCGATTGCAGCGCATCGCCGAGCAGGACGAACTTGCCGTCGCAGGCCTGGTCGTGGCTGAGGGT
CATGAAGTTGCGCCAGCCCTGGCCCGGTTGGCTCTGCAGTCCATGCTCACCGAGTTCGGCCTTGAACGTT
TTGGCGATGTACGCGGCGGCATCGCGCTCGGACAGCGCCTCCAGCCCGGCCCTGGCGTACGTCTCTTCGC
TGCATTCGACGATAAAGGTGCTCATCGTGTCCGAGTATTTGTAGGCATGGCCGATGAATATGCCGTGCTC
ATTGCTGCGGAACACCAGGTTCATCTGGTCGAACAGCTGGGTGGTGCCGTACCAGATGTATTTGTTGCGG
CCGAAATCGATGTGTGGCGCCAGTGCTGGCGGCAACTCCAGCGATTTGTAATTGACGCCATTCGATACCA
CCACCAGGTCGTACTCGGCTTCCAGCTGCGCCTTGTCCGCCGGCGGCGTTTCGTAACGGATGGCGATGCC
GGCCGCCACGCACTTGGCGCGCAGTGCCTGCACCAGGGCCTGGCGTCCGACGCCGCACAGGGTAACGCCG
GTGCTCATCAGGTTGGGCTGGTCGTGATGCACGAGCTTGAATTCTTCCAGGAACTGCGGATTGAGCCGTT
